>Addgene plasmid #234767 | lentiCRISPR v2-sgPlscr3-1# | addgene full sequence | sequence record 466833 | Addgene NGS Result
AAGCCTCCTACTATCATTATGAATAATTTTATATACCACAGCCAATTTGTTATGTTAAACCAATTCCACA
AACTTGCCCATTTATCTAATTCCAATAATTCTTGTTCATTCTTTTCTTGCTGGTTTTGCGATTCTTCAAT
TAAGGAGTGTATTAAGCTTGTGTAATTGTTAATTTCTCTGTCCCACTCCATCCAGGTCGTGTGATTCCAA
ATCTGTTCCAGAGATTTATTACTCCAACTAGCATTCCAAGGCACAGCAGTGGTGCAAATGAGTTTTCCAG
AGCAACCCCAAATCCCCAGGAGCTGTTGATCCTTTAGGTATCTTTCCACAGCCAGGATTCTTGCCTGGAG
CTGCTTGATGCCCCAGACTGTGAGTTGCAACAGATGCTGTTGCGCCTCAATAGCCCTCAGCAAATTGTTC
TGCTGCTGCACTATACCAGACAATAATTGTCTGGCCTGTACCGTCAGCGTCATTGACGCTGCGCCCATAG
TGCTTCCTGCTGCTCCCAAGAACCCAAGGAACAAAGCTCCTATTCCCACTGCTCTTTTTTCTCTCTGCAC
CACTCTTCTCTTTGCCTTGGTGGGTGCTACTCCTAATGGTTCAATTTTTACTACTTTATATTTATATAAT
TCACTTCTCCAATTGTCCCTCATATCTCCTCCTCCAGGTCTGAAGATCAGCGGCCGCTTGCTGTGCGGTG
GTCTTACTTTTGTTTTGCTCTTCCTCTATCTTGTCTAAAGCTTCCTTGGTGTCTTTTATCTCTATCCTTT
GATGCACACAATAGAGGGTTGCTACTGTATTATATAATGATCTAAGTTCTTCTGATCCTGTCTGAAGGGA
TGGTTGTAGCTGTCCCAGTATTTGTCTACAGCCTTCTGATGTTTCTAACAGGCCAGGATTAACTGCGAAT
CGTTCTAGCTCCCTGCTTGCCCATACTATATGTTTTAATTTATATTTTTTCTTTCCCCCTGGCCTTAACC
GAATTTTTTCCCATCGCGATCTAATTCTCCCCCGCTTAATACTGACGCTCTCGCACCCATCTCTCTCCTT
CTAGCCTCCGCTAGTCAAAATTTTTGGCGTACTCACCAGTCGCCGCCCCTCGCCTCTTGCCGTGCGCGCT
TCAGCAAGCCGAGTCCTGCGTCGAGAGAGCTCCTCTGGTTTCCCTTTCGCTTTCAAGTCCCTGTTCGGGC
GCCACTGCTAGAGATTTTCCACACTGACTAAAAGGGTCTGAGGGATCTCTAGTTACCAGAGTCACACAAC
AGACGGGCACACACTACTTGAAGCACTCAAGGCAAGCTTTATTGAGGCTTAAGCAGTGGGTTCCCTAGTT
AGCCAGAGAGCTCCCAGGCTCAGATCTGGTCTAACCAGAGAGACCCAGTACAGGCAAAACGCGCTGCTTA
TATAGACCTCCCACCGTACACGCCTACCGCCCATTTGCGTCAATGGGGCGGAGTTGTTACGACATTTTGG
AAAGTCCCGTTGATTTTGGTGCCAAAACAAACTCCCATTGACGTCAATGGGGTGGAGACTTGGAAATCCC
CGTGAGTCAAACCGCTATCCACGCCCATTGATGTACTGCCAAAACCGCATCACCATGGTAATAGCGATGA
CTAATACGTAGATGTACTGCCAAGTAGGAAAGTCCCATAAGGTCATGTACTGGGCATAATGCCAGGCGGG
CCATTTACCGTCATTGACGTCAATAGGGGGCGTACTTGGCATATGATACACTTGATGTACTGCCAAGTGG
GCAGTTTACCGTAAATACTCCACCCATTGACGTCAATGGAAAGTCCCTATTGGCGTTACTATGGGAACAT
ACGTCATTATTGACGTCAATGGGCGGGGGTCGTTGGGCGGTCAGCCAGGCGGGCCATTTACCGTAAGTTA
TGTAACGCGGAACTCCATATATGGGCTATGAACTAATGACCCCGTAATTGATTACTATTAATAACTAGTC
AATAATCAATGTCAACGCGTATATCTGGCCCGTACATCGCGAAGCAGCGCAAAACGCCTAACCCTAAGCA
GATTCTTCATGCAATTGTCGGTCAAGCCTTGCCTTGTTGTAGCTTAAATTTTGCTCGCGCACTACTCAGC
GACCTCCAACACACAAGCAGGGAGCAGATACTGGCTTAACTATGCGGCATCAGAGCAGATTGTACTGAGA
GTGCACCATAGGGGATCGGGAGATCTCCCGATCCGTCGACGTCAGGTGGCACTTTTCGGGGAAATGTGCG
CGGAACCCCTATTTGTTTATTTTTCTAAATACATTCAAATATGTATCCGCTCATGAGACAATAACCCTGA
TAAATGCTTCAATAATATTGAAAAAGGAAGAGTATGAGTATTCAACATTTCCGTGTCGCCCTTATTCCCT
TTTTTGCGGCATTTTGCCTTCCTGTTTTTGCTCACCCAGAAACGCTGGTGAAAGTAAAAGATGCTGAAGA
TCAGTTGGGTGCACGAGTGGGTTACATCGAACTGGATCTCAACAGCGGTAAGATCCTTGAGAGTTTTCGC
CCCGAAGAACGTTTTCCAATGATGAGCACTTTTAAAGTTCTGCTATGTGGCGCGGTATTATCCCGTATTG
ACGCCGGGCAAGAGCAACTCGGTCGCCGCATACACTATTCTCAGAATGACTTGGTTGAGTACTCACCAGT
CACAGAAAAGCATCTTACGGATGGCATGACAGTAAGAGAATTATGCAGTGCTGCCATAACCATGAGTGAT
AACACTGCGGCCAACTTACTTCTGACAACGATCGGAGGACCGAAGGAGCTAACCGCTTTTTTGCACAACA
TGGGGGATCATGTAACTCGCCTTGATCGTTGGGAACCGGAGCTGAATGAAGCCATACCAAACGACGAGCG
TGACACCACGATGCCTGTAGCAATGGCAACAACGTTGCGCAAACTATTAACTGGCGAACTACTTACTCTA
GCTTCCCGGCAACAATTAATAGACTGGATGGAGGCGGATAAAGTTGCAGGACCACTTCTGCGCTCGGCCC
TTCCGGCTGGCTGGTTTATTGCTGATAAATCTGGAGCCGGTGAGCGTGGGTCTCGCGGTATCATTGCAGC
ACTGGGGCCAGATGGTAAGCCCTCCCGTATCGTAGTTATCTACACGACGGGGAGTCAGGCAACTATGGAT
GAACGAAATAGACAGATCGCTGAGATAGGTGCCTCACTGATTAAGCATTGGTAACTGTCAGACCAAGTTT
ACTCATATATACTTTAGATTGATTTAAAACTTCATTTTTAATTTAAAAGGATCTAGGTGAAGATCCTTTT
TGATAATCTCATGACCAAAATCCCTTAACGTGAGTTTTCGTTCCACTGAGCGTCAGACCCCGTAGAAAAG
ATCAAAGGATCTTCTTGAGATCCTTTTTTTCTGCGCGTAATCTGCTGCTTGCAAACAAAAAAACCACCGC
TACCAGCGGTGGTTTGTTTGCCGGATCAAGAGCTACCAACTCTTTTTCCGAAGGTAACTGGCTTCAGCAG
AGCGCAGATACCAAATACTGTTCTTCTAGTGTAGCCGTAGTTAGGCCACCACTTCAAGAACTCTGTAGCA
CCGCCTACATACCTCGCTCTGCTAATCCTGTTACCAGTGGCTGCTGCCAGTGGCGATAAGTCGTGTCTTA
CCGGGTTGGACTCAAGACGATAGTTACCGGATAAGGCGCAGCGGTCGGGCTGAACGGGGGGTTCGTGCAC
ACAGCCCAGCTTGGAGCGAACGACCTACACCGAACTGAGATACCTACAGCGTGAGCTATGAGAAAGCGCC
ACGCTTCCCGAAGGGAGAAAGGCGGACAGGTATCCGGTAAGCGGCAGGGTCGGAACAGGAGAGCGCACGA
GGGAGCTTCCAGGGGGAAACGCCTGGTATCTTTATAGTCCTGTCGGGTTTCGCCACCTCTGACTTGAGCG
TCGATTTTTGTGATGCTCGTCAGGGGGGCGGAGCCTATGGAAAAACGCCAGCAACGCGGCCTTTTTACGG
TTCCTGGCCTTTTGCTGGCCTTTTGCTCACATGTTCTTTCCTGCGTTATCCCCTGATTCTGTGGATAACC
GTATTACCGCCTTTGAGTGAGCTGATACCGCTCGCCGCAGCCGAACGACCGAGCGCAGCGAGTCAGTGAG
CGAGGAAGCGGAAGAGCGCCCAATACGCAAACCGCCTCTCCCCGCGCGTTGGCCGATTCATTAATGCAGC
TGGCACGACAGGTTTCCCGACTGGAAAGCGGGCAGTGAGCGCAACGCAATTAATGTGAGTTAGCTCACTC
ATTAGGCACCCCAGGCTTTACACTTTATGCTTCCGGCTCGTATGTTGTGTGGAATTGTGAGCGGATAACA
ATTTCACACAGGAAACAGCTATGACCATGATTACGCCAAGCTCTAGCTAGAGGTCGACGGTATACAGACA
TGATAAGATACATTGATGAGTTTGGACAAACCACAACTAGAATGCAGTGAAAAAAATGCTTTATTTGTGA
AATTTGTGATGCTATTGCTTTATTTGTAACCATTATAAGCTGCAATAAACAAGTTGGGGTGGGCGAAGAA
CTCCAGCATGAGATCCCCGCGCTGGAGGATCATCCAGCCGGCGTCCCGGAAAACGATTCCGAAGCCCAAC
CTTTCATAGAAGGCGGCGGTGGAATCGAAATCTCGTAGCACGTGTCAGTCCTGCTCCTCGGCCACGAAGT
GCACGCAGTTGCCGGCCGGGTCGCGCAGGGCGAACTCCCGCCCCCACGGCTGCTCGCCGATCTCGGTCAT
GGCCGGCCCGGAGGCGTCCCGGAAGTTCGTGGACACGACCTCCGACCACTCGGCGTACAGCTCGTCCAGG
CCGCGCACCCACACCCAGGCCAGGGTGTTGTCCGGCACCACCTGGTCCTGGACCGCGCTGATGAACAGGG
TCACGTCGTCCCGGACCACACCGGCGAAGTCGTCCTCCACGAAGTCCCGGGAGAACCCGAGCCGGTCGGT
CCAGAACTCGACCGCTCCGGCGACGTCGCGCGCGGTGAGCACCGGAACGGCACTGGTCAACTTGGCCATG
GTTTAGTTCCTCACCTTGTCGTATTATACTATGCCGATATACTATGCCGATGATTAATTGTCAACACGTG
CTGATCAGATCCGAAAATGGATATACAAGCTCCCGGGAGCTTTTTGCAAAAGCCTAGGCCTCCAAAAAAG
CCTCCTCACTACTTCTGGAATAGCTCAGAGGCAGAGGCGGCCTCGGCCTCTGCATAAATAAAAAAAATTA
GTCAGCCATGGGGCGGAGAATGGGCGGAACTGGGCGGAGTTAGGGGCGGGATGGGCGGAGTTAGGGGCGG
GACTATGGTTGCTGACTAATTGAGATGCATGCTTTGCATACTTCTGCCTGCTGGGGAGCCTGGGGACTTT
CCACACCTGGTTGCTGACTAATTGAGATGCATGCTTTGCATACTTCTGCCTGCTGGGGAGCCTGGGGACT
TTCCACACCCTAACTGACACACATTCCACAGAATTAATTCGCGTTAAATTTTTGTTAAATCAGCTCATTT
TTTAACCAATAGGCCGAAATCGGCAAAATCCCTTATAAATCAAAAGAATAGACCGAGATAGGGT
[37 nt withheld, positions 5595-5631]
AAAGAACGTGGACTCCAACGTCAAAGG
[49 nt withheld, positions 5659-5707]
T
[91 nt withheld, positions 5709-5799]
G
[124 nt withheld, positions 5801-5924]
GGGGATACCCCCTAGAGCCCCAGCTGGTTCTTTCCGCCTCAGAAGCCATAGAGCCCACCGCATCCCCAGC
ATGCCTGCTATTGTCTTCCCAATCCTCCCCCTTGCTGTCCTGCCCCACCCCACCCCCCAGAATAGAATGA
CACCTACTCAGACAATGCGATGCAATTTCCTCATTTTATTAGGAAAGGACAGTGGGAGTGGCACCTTCCA
GGGTCAAGGAAGGCACGGGGGAGGGGCAAACAACAGATGGCTGGCAACTAGAAGGCACAGTCGAGGCTGA
TCAGCGGGTTTAAACGGGCCCTGCTAGAGATTTTCCACACTGACTAAAAGGGTCTGAGGGATCTCTAGTT
ACCAGAGTCACACAACAGACGGGCACACACTACTTGAAGCACTCAAGGCAAGCTTTATTGAGGCTTAAGC
AGTGGGTTCCCTAGTTAGCCAGAGAGCTCCCAGGCTCAGATCTGGTCTAACCAGAGAGACCCAGTACAAG
CAAAAAGCAGATCTTGTCTTCGTTGGGAGTGAATTAGCCCTTCCAGTCCCCCCTTTTCTTTTAAAAAGTG
GCTAAGATCTACAGCTGCCTTGTAAGTCATTGGTCTTAAAGTCGACGCGGGGAGGCGGCCCAAAGGGAGA
TCCGACTCGTCTGAGGGCGAAGGCGAAGACGCGGAAGAGGCCGCAGAGCCGGCAGCAGGCCGCGGGAAGG
AAGGTCCGCTGGATTGAGGGCCGAAGGGACGTAGCAGAAGGACGTCCCGCGCAGAATCCAGGTGGCAACA
CAGGCGAGCAGCCAAGGAAAGGACGATGATTTCCCCGACAACACCACGGAATTGTCAGTGCCCAACAGCC
GAGCCCCTGTCCAGCAGCGGGCAAGGCAGGCGGCGATGAGTTCCGCCGTGGCAATAGGGAGGGGGAAAGC
GAAAGTCCCGGAAAGGAGCTGACAGGTGGTGGCAATGCCCCAACCAGTGGGGGTTGCGTCAGCAAACACA
GTGCACACCACGCCACGTTGCCTGACAACGGGCCACAACTCCTCATAAAGAGACAGCAACCAGGATTTAT
ACAAGGAGGAGAAAATGAAAGCCATACGGGAAGCAATAGCATGATACAAAGGCATTAAAGCAGCGTATCC
ACATAGCGTAAAAGGAGCAACATAGTTAAGAATACCAGTCAATCTTTCACAAATTTTGTAATCCAGAGGT
TGATTACCGATAAGCTTGATATCGAATTCTTAGCCCTCCCACACATAACCAGAGGGCAGCAATTCACGAA
TCCCAACTGCCGTCGGCTGTCCATCACTGTCCTTCACTATGGCTTTGATCCCAGGATGCAGATCGAGAAG
CACCTGTCGGCACCGTCCGCAGGGGCTCAAGATGCCCCTGTTCTCATTTCCGATCGCGACGATACAAGTC
AGGTTGCCAGCTGCCGCAGCAGCAGCAGTGCCCAGCACCACGAGTTCTGCACAAGGTCCCCCAGTAAAAT
GATATACATTGACACCAGTGAAGATGCGGCCGTCGCTAGAGAGAGCTGCGCTGGCGACGCTGTAGTCTTC
AGAGATGGGGATGCTGTTGATTGTAGCCGTTGCTCTTTCAATGAGGGTGGATTCTTCTTGAGACAAAGGC
TTGGCCATCGGTCCAGGATTCTCTTCGACATCTCCGGCTTGTTTCAGCAGAGAGAAGTTTGTTGCGCCGG
ATCCCTTATCGTCATCGTCTTTGTAATCTTTCTTCTTCTTAGCCTGTCCAGCCTTCTTTGTGGCGGCAGG
TCGCTTGTCGCCTCCCAGCTGAGACAGGTCGATCCGTGTCTCGTACAGGCCGGTGATGCTCTGGTGGATC
AGGGTGGCGTCCAGCACCTCTTTGGTGCTGGTGTACCTCTTCCGGTCGATGGTGGTGTCAAAGTACTTGA
AGGCGGCAGGGGCTCCCAGATTGGTCAGGGTAAACAGGTGGATGATATTCTCGGCCTGCTCTCTGATGGG
CTTATCCCGGTGCTTGTTGTAGGCGGACAGCACTTTGTCCAGATTAGCGTCGGCCAGGATCACTCTCTTG
GAGAACTCGCTGATCTGCTCGATGATCTCGTCCAGGTAGTGCTTGTGCTGTTCCACAAACAGCTGTTTCT
GCTCATTATCCTCGGGGGAGCCCTTCAGCTTCTCATAGTGGCTGGCCAGGTACAGGAAGTTCACATATTT
GGAGGGCAGGGCCAGTTCGTTTCCCTTCTGCAGTTCGCCGGCAGAGGCCAGCATTCTCTTCCGGCCGTTT
TCCAGCTCGAACAGGGAGTACTTAGGCAGCTTGATGATCAGGTCCTTTTTCACTTCTTTGTAGCCCTTGG
CTTCCAGAAAGTCGATGGGATTCTTCTCGAAGCTGCTTCTTTCCATGATGGTGATCCCCAGCAGCTCTTT
CACACTCTTCAGTTTCTTGGACTTGCCCTTTTCCACTTTGGCCACCACCAGCACAGAATAGGCCACGGTG
GGGCTGTCGAAGCCGCCGTACTTCTTAGGGTCCCAGTCCTTCTTTCTGGCGATCAGCTTATCGCTGTTCC
TCTTGGGCAGGATAGACTCTTTGCTGAAGCCGCCTGTCTGCACCTCGGTCTTTTTCACGATATTCACTTG
GGGCATGCTCAGCACTTTCCGCACGGTGGCAAAATCCCGGCCCTTATCCCACACGATCTCCCCGGTTTCG
CCGTTTGTCTCGATCAGAGGCCGCTTCCGGATCTCGCCGTTGGCCAGGGTAATCTCGGTCTTGAAAAAGT
TCATGATGTTGCTGTAGAAGAAGTACTTGGCGGTAGCCTTGCCGATTTCCTGCTCGCTCTTGGCGATCAT
CTTCCGCACGTCGTACACCTTGTAGTCGCCGTACACGAACTCGCTTTCCAGCTTAGGGTACTTTTTGATC
AGGGCGGTTCCCACGACGGCGTTCAGGTAGGCGTCGTGGGCGTGGTGGTAGTTGTTGATCTCGCGCACTT
TGTAAAACTGGAAATCCTTCCGGAAATCGGACACCAGCTTGGACTTCAGGGTGATCACTTTCACTTCCCG
GATCAGCTTGTCATTCTCGTCGTACTTAGTGTTCATCCGGGAGTCCAGGATCTGTGCCACGTGCTTTGTG
ATCTGCCGGGTTTCCACCAGCTGTCTCTTGATGAAGCCGGCCTTATCCAGTTCGCTCAGGCCGCCTCTCT
CGGCCTTGGTCAGATTGTCGAACTTTCTCTGGGTAATCAGCTTGGCGTTCAGCAGCTGCCGCCAGTAGTT
CTTCATCTTCTTCACGACCTCTTCGGAGGGCACGTTGTCGCTCTTGCCCCGGTTCTTGTCGCTTCTGGTC
AGCACCTTGTTGTCGATGGAGTCGTCCTTCAGAAAGCTCTGAGGCACGATATGGTCCACATCGTAGTCGG
ACAGCCGGTTGATGTCCAGTTCCTGGTCCACGTACATATCCCGCCCATTCTGCAGGTAGTACAGGTACAG
CTTCTCGTTCTGCAGCTGGGTGTTTTCCACGGGGTGTTCTTTCAGGATCTGGCTGCCCAGCTCTTTGATG
CCCTCTTCGATCCGCTTCATTCTCTCGCGGCTGTTCTTCTGTCCCTTCTGGGTGGTCTGGTTCTCTCTGG
CCATTTCGATCACGATGTTCTCGGGCTTGTGCCGGCCCATCACTTTCACGAGCTCGTCCACCACCTTCAC
TGTCTGCAGGATGCCCTTCTTAATGGCGGGGCTGCCGGCCAGATTGGCAATGTGCTCGTGCAGGCTATCG
CCCTGGCCGGACACCTGGGCTTTCTGGATGTCCTCTTTAAAGGTCAGGCTGTCGTCGTGGATCAGCTGCA
TGAAGTTTCTGTTGGCGAAGCCGTCGGACTTCAGGAAATCCAGGATTGTCTTGCCGGACTGCTTGTCCCG
GATGCCGTTGATCAGCTTCCGGCTCAGCCTGCCCCAGCCGGTGTATCTCCGCCGCTTCAGCTGCTTCATC
ACTTTGTCGTCGAACAGGTGGGCATAGGTTTTCAGCCGTTCCTCGATCATCTCTCTGTCCTCAAACAGTG
TCAGGGTCAGCACGATATCTTCCAGAATGTCCTCGTTTTCCTCATTGTCCAGGAAGTCCTTGTCCTTGAT
AATTTTCAGCAGATCGTGGTATGTGCCCAGGGAGGCGTTGAACCGATCTTCCACGCCGGAGATTTCCACG
GAGTCGAAGCACTCGATTTTCTTGAAGTAGTCCTCTTTCAGCTGCTTCACGGTCACTTTCCGGTTGGTCT
TGAACAGCAGGTCCACGATGGCCTTTTTCTGCTCGCCGCTCAGGAAGGCGGGCTTTCTCATTCCCTCGGT
CACGTATTTCACTTTGGTCAGCTCGTTATACACGGTGAAGTACTCGTACAGCAGGCTGTGCTTGGGCAGC
ACCTTCTCGTTGGGCAGGTTCTTATCGAAGTTGGTCATCCGCTCGATGAAGCTCTGGGCGGAAGCGCCCT
TGTCCACCACTTCCTCGAAGTTCCAGGGGGTGATGGTTTCCTCGCTCTTTCTGGTCATCCAGGCGAATCT
GCTGTTTCCCCTGGCCAGAGGGCCCACGTAGTAGGGGATGCGGAAGGTCAGGATCTTCTCGATCTTTTCC
CGGTTGTCCTTCAGGAATGGGTAAAAATCTTCCTGCCGCCGCAGAATGGCGTGCAGCTCTCCCAGGTGGA
TCTGGTGGGGGATGCTGCCGTTGTCGAAGGTCCGCTGCTTCCGCAGCAGGTCCTCTCTGTTCAGCTTCAC
GAGCAGTTCCTCGGTGCCGTCCATCTTTTCCAGGATGGGCTTGATGAACTTGTAGAACTCTTCCTGGCTG
GCTCCGCCGTCAATGTAGCCGGCGTAGCCGTTCTTGCTCTGGTCGAAGAAAATCTCTTTGTACTTCTCAG
GCAGCTGCTGCCGCACGAGAGCTTTCAGCAGGGTCAGGTCCTGGTGGTGCTCGTCGTATCTCTTGATCAT
AGAGGCGCTCAGGGGGGCCTTGGTGATCTCGGTGTTCACTCTCAGGATGTCGCTCAGCAGGATGGCGTCG
GACAGGTTCTTGGCGGCCAGAAACAGGTCGGCGTACTGGTCGCCGATCTGGGCCAGCAGGTTGTCCAGGT
CGTCGTCGTAGGTGTCCTTGCTCAGCTGCAGTTTGGCATCCTCGGCCAGGTCGAAGTTGCTCTTGAAGTT
GGGGGTCAGGCCCAGGCTCAGGGCAATCAGGTTTCCGAACAGGCCATTCTTCTTCTCGCCGGGCAGCTGG
GCGATCAGATTTTCCAGCCGTCTGCTCTTGCTCAGTCTGGCAGACAGGATGGCCTTGGCGTCCACGCCGC
TGGCGTTGATGGGGTTTTCCTCGAACAGCTGGTTGTAGGTCTGCACCAGCTGGATGAACAGCTTGTCCAC
GTCGCTGTTGTCGGGGTTCAGGTCGCCCTCGATCAGGAAGTGGCCCCGGAACTTGATCATGTGGGCCAGG
GCCAGATAGATCAGCCGCAGGTCGGCCTTGTCGGTGCTGTCCACCAGTTTCTTTCTCAGGTGGTAGATGG
TGGGGTACTTCTCGTGGTAGGCCACCTCGTCCACGATGTTGCCGAAGATGGGGTGCCGCTCGTGCTTCTT
ATCCTCTTCCACCAGGAAGGACTCTTCCAGTCTGTGGAAGAAGCTGTCGTCCACCTTGGCCATCTCGTTG
CTGAAGATCTCTTGCAGATAGCAGATCCGGTTCTTCCGTCTGGTGTATCTTCTTCTGGCGGTTCTCTTCA
GCCGGGTGGCCTCGGCTGTTTCGCCGCTGTCGAACAGCAGGGCTCCGATCAGGTTCTTCTTGATGCTGTG
CCGGTCGGTGTTGCCCAGCACCTTGAATTTCTTGCTGGGCACCTTGTACTCGTCGGTGATCACGGCCCAG
CCCACAGAGTTGGTGCCGATGTCCAGGCCGATGCTGTACTTCTTGTCCATGGTGGCAGCGCTCTAGAACC
GGTCCTGTGTTCTGGCGGCAAACCCGTTGCGAAAAAGAACGTTCACGGCGACTACTGCACTTATATACGG
TTCTCCCCCACCCTCGGGAAAAAGGCGGAGCCAGTACACGACATCACTTTCCCAGTTTACCCCGCGCCAC
CTTCTCTAGGCACCGGATCAATTGCCGACCCCTCCCCCCAACTTCTCGGGGACTGTGGGCGATGTGCGCT
CTGCCCACTGACGGGCACCGGAGCCAATTCCCACTCCTTTCAAGACCTAGCTAGCGAATTCAAAAAAGCA
CCGACTCGGTGCCACTTTTTCAAGTTGATAACGGACTAGCCTTATTTTAACTTGCTATTTCTAGCTCTAA
AACGGACCGGGACAAGCTCCAGTCGGTGTTTCGTCCTTTCCACAAGATATATAAAGCCAAGAAATCGAAA
TACTTTCAAGTTACGGTAAGCATATGATAGTCCATTTTAAAACATAATTTTAAAACTGCAAACTACCCAA
GAAATTATTACTTTCTACGTCACGTATTTTGTACTAATATCTTTGTGTTTACAGTCAAATTAATTCTAAT
TATCTCTCTAACAGCCTTGTATCGTATATGCAAATATGAAGGAATCATGGGAAATAGGCCCTCGGTACCT
TAATTAACCAAACTGGATCTCTGCTGTCCCTGTAATAAACCCGAAAATTTTGAATTTTTGTAATTTGTTT
TTGTAATTCTTTAGTTTGTATGTCTGTTGCTATTATGTCTACTATTCTTTCCCCTGCACTGTACCCCCCA
ATCCCCCCTTTTCTTTTAAAATTGTGGATGAATACTGCCATTTGTCTGCAGAATTGGCGCACGCAGTGCC
GATCCGTTCACTAATCGAATGGATCTGTCTCTGTCTCTCTCTCCACCTTCTTCTTCTATTCCTTCGGGCC
TGTCGGGTCCCCTCGGGGTTGGGAGGTGGGTCTGAAACGATAATGGTGAATATCCCTGCCTAACTCTATT
CACTATAGAAAGTACAGCAAAAACTATTCTTAAACCTACC
Features (pLannotate 1.2.2; 34 found; start..end, strand, type, name):
    298..531     -  misc_feature   RRE: The Rev response element (RRE) of HIV-1 allows for Rev-dependent mRNA export from the nucleus to the cytoplasm.
    677..1040    -  CDS            HIV-1 gag (fragment): gag protein from human immunodeficiency virus 1; gag
   1024..1149    -  misc_feature   HIV-1 Ψ: packaging signal of human immunodeficiency virus type 1
   1196..1376    -  LTR            5' LTR (truncated): truncated 5' long terminal repeat (LTR) from HIV-1
   1394..1593    -  promoter       CMV promoter: human cytomegalovirus (CMV) immediate early promoter
   1594..1973    -  enhancer       CMV enhancer: human cytomegalovirus immediate early enhancer
   2128..2180    +  misc_feature   bom (fragment): basis of mobility region from pBR322
   2239..2343    +  promoter       AmpR promoter: bla
   2344..3204    +  CDS            AmpR: β-lactamase; bla; confers resistance to ampicillin, carbenicillin, and related antibiotics
   3375..3963    +  rep_origin     ori: high-copy-number ColE1/pMB1/pBR322/pUC origin of replication
   4146..4238    +  CDS            lacI (fragment): lac repressor; lacI; The lac repressor binds to the lac operator to inhibit transcription in E. coli. This inhibition can be relieved by adding lactose or isopropyl-β-D-thiogalactopyranoside (IPTG).
   4251..4272    +  protein_bind   CAP binding site: CAP binding activates transcription in the presence of cAMP. E. coli catabolite activator protein
   4287..4317    +  promoter       lac promoter: promoter for the E. coli lac operon
   4321..4343    +  protein_bind   lac operator (fragment): The lac repressor binds to the lac operator to inhibit transcription in E. coli. This inhibition can be relieved by adding lactose or isopropyl-β-D-thiogalactopyranoside (IPTG). lac repressor encoded by lacI
   4414..4535    -  polyA_signal   SV40 poly(A) signal: SV40 polyadenylation signal
   4530..4655    -  CDS            ble (fragment): BLE_KLEPN - Experimental evidence at protein level: Swiss-Prot protein existence level 1. Binding protein with a strong affinity to the bleomycin family of antibiotics. Binds to CL990; an antimitotic-antibiotic compound. From Klebsiella pneumoniae.
   4665..5039    -  CDS            BleoR: antibiotic-binding protein; Sh ble from Streptoalloteichus hindustanus; confers resistance to bleomycin, phleomycin, and Zeocin™
   5058..5105    -  promoter       EM7 promoter: synthetic bacterial promoter&nbsp
   5153..5482    -  promoter       SV40 promoter: SV40 enhancer and early promoter
   5496..5924    -  rep_origin     f1 ori (sequence partly withheld): f1 bacteriophage origin of replication; arrow indicates direction of (+) strand synthesis
   5945..5966    -  promoter       SV40 promoter (fragment): SV40 enhancer and early promoter
   5970..6194    -  polyA_signal   bGH poly(A) signal: bovine growth hormone polyadenylation signal
   6226..6459    -  LTR            3' LTR (ΔU3): self-inactivating 3' long terminal repeat (LTR) from HIV-1
   6461..6480    -  misc_feature   cPPT/CTS (fragment): central polypurine tract and central termination sequence of HIV-1
   6531..7119    -  misc_feature   WPRE: woodchuck hepatitis virus posttranscriptional regulatory element
   7122..7143    -  misc_feature   MCS (fragment): pBluescript multiple cloning site
   7144..7542    -  CDS            BSD: blasticidin S deaminase; Aspergillus terreus BSD; confers resistance to blasticidin
   7681..11784   -  CDS            Cas9: Cas9 (Csn1) endonuclease from the Streptococcus pyogenes Type II CRISPR/Cas system generates RNA-guided double strand breaks in DNA
  11809..12020   -  promoter       EF-1α core promoter: core promoter for human elongation factor EF-1α
  12046..12064   -  CDS            small t antigen (fragment): SV40 (simian virus 40) small t antigen
  12082..12157   -  misc_RNA       gRNA scaffold: guide RNA scaffold for the Streptococcus pyogenes CRISPR/Cas9 system
  12187..12427   -  promoter       U6 promoter: RNA polymerase III promoter for human U6 snRNA
  12478..12595   -  misc_feature   cPPT/CTS: central polypurine tract and central termination sequence of HIV-1
  12645..12745   -  CDS            Rev (fragment): human immunodeficiency virus 1 (HIV-1) Rev protein; rev; enhances nuclear export of unspliced and incompletely spliced viral mRNAs
