[The description below was written by a language model from this plasmid's Addgene catalogue record and pLannotate feature annotations shown in this document.]
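Description:
lentiCRISPR v2-sgPlscr3-1# is an all-in-one lentiviral CRISPR/Cas9 knockout plasmid built on the lentiCRISPRv2 backbone and carrying a single guide RNA against mouse Plscr3 (phospholipid scramblase 3). The sequenced plasmid is about 12.8 kb. It is propagated in E. coli through a high-copy ColE1/pUC-type origin with ampicillin selection (AmpR). An f1 origin and an SV40/EM7-driven bleomycin/Zeocin resistance cassette are also present in the backbone outside the viral unit.

The transfer cassette follows a third-generation, self-inactivating design. A CMV enhancer/promoter fused to a truncated HIV-1 5' LTR drives production of the genomic RNA in packaging cells. It is followed by the Ψ packaging signal, a gag fragment, the Rev response element for Rev-dependent nuclear export, and the cPPT/CTS, which aids nuclear import. The unit ends in a ΔU3 3' LTR with a downstream bGH polyadenylation signal.

Within this unit, a human U6 RNA polymerase III promoter expresses the Plscr3-targeting spacer joined to the S. pyogenes gRNA scaffold. An EF-1α core promoter drives S. pyogenes Cas9, followed by a blasticidin S deaminase (BSD) coding sequence. The feature table does not annotate the linker between Cas9 and BSD. A WPRE downstream enhances transcript expression. The blasticidin marker matches the catalogue entry's listed selection.

After packaging and transduction, integrated provirus lets transduced mammalian cells be selected with blasticidin while Cas9 and the guide introduce double-strand breaks that disrupt Plscr3. The stated purpose is Plscr3 knockout, and the associated study concerns gasdermin D permeabilization of mitochondrial membranes during pyroptosis.
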