Addgene plasmid #234767: lentiCRISPR v2-sgPlscr3-1#
Purpose: knockout Plscr3
Depositing lab: Judy Lieberman. Depositing organization: Boston Children's Hospital. Publication: Gasdermin D permeabilization of mitochondrial inner and outer membranes accelerates and enhances pyroptosis. Miao R, Jiang C, Chang WY, Zhang H, An J, Ho F, Chen P, Zhang H, Junqueira C, Amgalan D, Liang FG, Zhang J, Evavold CL, Hafner-Bratkovic I, Zhang Z, Fontana P, Xia S, Waldeck-Weiermair M, Pan Y, Michel T, Bar-Peled L, Wu H, Kagan JC, Kitsis RN, Zhang P, Liu X, Lieberman J. Immunity. 2023 Nov 14;56(11):2523-2541.e8. doi: 10.1016/j.immuni.2023.10.004. Epub 2023 Nov 3. PubMed 37924812.
Backbone
  Vector backbone: lentiCRISPRv2
  Backbone manufacturer: Feng Zhang, Addgene plasmid #52961
  Vector type: Lentiviral
  Selectable markers: Blasticidin
Growth in bacteria
  Bacterial resistance: Ampicillin, 100 μg/mL
  Growth temperature: 37°C
  Growth strain: NEB Stable
  Copy number: Unknown
Gene/Insert
  Gene/Insert name: Plscr3
  gRNA/shRNA sequence: ACT GGA GCT TGT CCC GGT CC
  Species: M. musculus (mouse)
  Entrez Gene: Plscr3 (a.k.a. 2210403O21Rik, 2610037N06Rik, ESTM3)
Terms and licenses: Academic/Nonprofit Terms; Industry Terms: Not Available to Industry
How to cite: lentiCRISPR v2-sgPlscr3-1# was a gift from Judy Lieberman (Addgene plasmid # 234767 ; http://n2t.net/addgene:234767 ; RRID:Addgene_234767)
